>Addgene plasmid #113638 | pR I-Ab alpha BirA | addgene full sequence | sequence record 221155 | Addgene NGS Result
ATGATTACCGTTGCAGGACAGGATGTGGTGCCCGATGTGACTAGCTCTTTGCTGCAGGCCGTCCTATCCT
CTGGTTCCGATAAGAGACCCAGAACTCCGGCCCCCCACCGCCCACCGCCACCCCCATACATATGTGGTAC
GCAAGTAAGAGTGCCTGCGCATGCCCCATGTGCCCCACCAAGAGCTTTGCATCCCATACAAGTCCCCAAA
GTGGAGAACCGAACCAATTCTTCGCGGGCAGAACAAAAGCTTCTGCACACGTCTCCACTCGAATTTGGAG
CCGGCCGGCGTGTGCAAAAGAGGTGAATCGAACGAAAGACCCGTGTGTAAAGCCGCGTTTCCAAAATGTA
TAAAACCGAGAGCATCTGGCCAATGTGCATCAGTTGTGGTCAGCAGCAAAATCAAGTGAATCATCTCAGT
GCAACTAAAGGGGAATTCAGGATGCCGTGCAGCAGAGCTCTGATTCTGGGGGTCCTCGCCCTGACCACCA
TGCTCAGCCTCTGTGGAGGTGAAGACGACATTGAGGCCGACCACGTAGGCACCTATGGTATAAGTGTATA
TCAGTCTCCTGGAGACATTGGCCAGTACACATTTGAATTTGATGGTGATGAGTTGTTCTATGTGGACTTG
GATAAGAAGGAGACTGTCTGGATGCTTCCTGAGTTTGGCCAATTGGCAAGCTTTGACCCCCAAGGTGGAC
TGCAAAACATAGCTGTAGTAAAACACAACTTGGGAGTCTTGACTAAGAGGTCAAATTCCACCCCAGCTAC
CAATGAGGCTCCTCAAGCGACTGTGTTCCCCAAGTCCCCTGTGCTGCTGGGTCAGCCCAACACCCTCATC
TGCTTTGTGGACAACATCTTCCCTCCTGTGATCAACATCACATGGCTCAGAAATAGCAAGTCAGTCGCAG
ACGGTGTTTATGAGACCAGCTTCTTCGTCAACCGTGACTATTCCTTCCACAAGCTGTCTTATCTCACCTT
CATCCCTTCTGACGATGACATTTATGACTGCAAGGTGGAACACTGGGGCCTGGAGGAGCCGGTTCTGAAA
CACTGGGAACCTGAGATTCCAGCCCCCATGTCAGAGCTGACAGAGACTGGAGGTGGAGGATCCACTACAG
CTCCATCAGCTCAGCTCGAAAAAGAGCTCCAGGCCCTGGAGAAGGAAAATGCACAGCTGGAATGGGAGTT
GCAAGCACTGGAAAAGGAACTGGCTCAGGGCGGCAGCGGCGGCAGCGGCCTGAACGATATTTTTGAAGCG
CAGAAAATTGAATGGCATGAATGACTCGACCTGCAGGCATGCAAGCTATTCGATGCACACTCACATTCTT
CTCCTAATACGATAATAAAACTTTCCATGAAAAATATGGAAAAATATATGAAAATTGAGAAATCCAAAAA
ACTGATAAACGCTCTACTTAATTAAAATAGATAAATGGGAGCGGCAGGAATGGCGGAGCATGGCCAAGTT
CCTCCGCCAATCAGTCGTAAAACAGAAGTCGTGGAAAGCGGATAGAAAGAATGTTCGATTTGACGGGCAA
GCATGTCTGCTATGTGGCGGATTGCGGAGGAATTGCACTGGAGACCAGCAAGGTTCTCATGACCAAGAAT
ATAGCGGTGAGTGAGCGGGAAGCTCGGTTTCTGTCCAGATCGAACTCAAAACTTGTCCAGCCAGTCGCTG
TCGAAACTAATTAAGTTAATGAGTTTTTCATGTTAGTTTCGCGCTGAGCAACAATTAAGTTTATGTTTCA
GTTCGGCTTAGATTTCGCTGAAGGACTTGCCACTTTCAATCAATACTTTAGAACAAAATCAAAACTCATT
CTAATAGCTTGGTGTTCATCTTTTTTTTTAATGATAAGCATTTTGTCGTTTATACTTTTTATATTTCGAT
ATTAAACCACCTATGAAGTCTATTTTAATCGCCAGATAAGCAATATATTGTGTAAATATTTGTATTCTTT
ATCAGGAAATTCAGGGAGACGGGGAAGTTACTATCTACTAAAAGCCAAACAATTTCTTACAGTTTTACTC
TCTCTACTCTAGAGTAGCTTGGCACTGGCCGTCGTTTTACAACGTCGTGACTGGGAAAACCCTGGCGTTA
CCCAACTTAATCGCCTTGCAGCACATCCCCCTTTCGCCAGCTGGCGTAATAGCGAAGAGGCCCGCACCGA
TCGCCCTTCCCAACAGTTGCGCAGCCTGAATGGCGAATGGCGCCTGATGCGGTATTTTCTCCTTACGCAT
CTGTGCGGTATTTCACACCGCATATGGTGCACTCTCAGTACAATCTGCTCTGATGCCGCATAGTTAAGCC
AGCCCCGACACCCGCCAACACCCGCTGACGCGCCCTGACGGGCTTGTCTGCTCCCGGCATCCGCTTACAG
ACAAGCTGTGACCGTCTCCGGGAGCTGCATGTGTCAGAGGTTTTCACCGTCATCACCGAAACGCGCGAGA
CGAAAGGGCCTCGTGATACGCCTATTTTTATAGGTTAATGTCATGATAATAATGGTTTCTTAGACGTCAG
GTGGCACTTTTCGGGGAAATGTGCGCGGAACCCCTATTTGTTTATTTTTCTAAATACATTCAAATATGTA
TCCGCTCATGAGACAATAACCCTGATAAATGCTTCAATAATATTGAAAAAGGAAGAGTATGAGTATTCAA
CATTTCCGTGTCGCCCTTATTCCCTTTTTTGCGGCATTTTGCCTTCCTGTTTTTGCTCACCCAGAAACGC
TGGTGAAAGTAAAAGATGCTGAAGATCAGTTGGGTGCACGAGTGGGTTACATCGAACTGGATCTCAACAG
CGGTAAGATCCTTGAGAGTTTTCGCCCCGAAGAACGTTTTCCAATGATGAGCACTTTTAAAGTTCTGCTA
TGTGGCGCGGTATTATCCCGTATTGACGCCGGGCAAGAGCAACTCGGTCGCCGCATACACTATTCTCAGA
ATGACTTGGTTGAGTACTCACCAGTCACAGAAAAGCATCTTACGGATGGCATGACAGTAAGAGAATTATG
CAGTGCTGCCATAACCATGAGTGATAACACTGCGGCCAACTTACTTCTGACAACGATCGGAGGACCGAAG
GAGCTAACCGCTTTTTTGCACAACATGGGGGATCATGTAACTCGCCTTGATCGTTGGGAACCGGAGCTGA
ATGAAGCCATACCAAACGACGAGCGTGACACCACGATGCCTGTAGCAATGGCAACAACGTTGCGCAAACT
ATTAACTGGCGAACTACTTACTCTAGCTTCCCGGCAACAATTAATAGACTGGATGGAGGCGGATAAAGTT
GCAGGACCACTTCTGCGCTCGGCCCTTCCGGCTGGCTGGTTTATTGCTGATAAATCTGGAGCCGGTGAGC
GTGGGTCTCGCGGTATCATTGCAGCACTGGGGCCAGATGGTAAGCCCTCCCGTATCGTAGTTATCTACAC
GACGGGGAGTCAGGCAACTATGGATGAACGAAATAGACAGATCGCTGAGATAGGTGCCTCACTGATTAAG
CATTGGTAACTGTCAGACCAAGTTTACTCATATATACTTTAGATTGATTTAAAACTTCATTTTTAATTTA
AAAGGATCTAGGTGAAGATCCTTTTTGATAATCTCATGACCAAAATCCCTTAACGTGAGTTTTCGTTCCA
CTGAGCGTCAGACCCCGTAGAAAAGATCAAAGGATCTTCTTGAGATCCTTTTTTTCTGCGCGTAATCTGC
TGCTTGCAAACAAAAAAACCACCGCTACCAGCGGTGGTTTGTTTGCCGGATCAAGAGCTACCAACTCTTT
TTCCGAAGGTAACTGGCTTCAGCAGAGCGCAGATACCAAATACTGTTCTTCTAGTGTAGCCGTAGTTAGG
CCACCACTTCAAGAACTCTGTAGCACCGCCTACATACCTCGCTCTGCTAATCCTGTTACCAGTGGCTGCT
GCCAGTGGCGATAAGTCGTGTCTTACCGGGTTGGACTCAAGACGATAGTTACCGGATAAGGCGCAGCGGT
CGGGCTGAACGGGGGGTTCGTGCACACAGCCCAGCTTGGAGCGAACGACCTACACCGAACTGAGATACCT
ACAGCGTGAGCTATGAGAAAGCGCCACGCTTCCCGAAGGGAGAAAGGCGGACAGGTATCCGGTAAGCGGC
AGGGTCGGAACAGGAGAGCGCACGAGGGAGCTTCCAGGGGGAAACGCCTGGTATCTTTATAGTCCTGTCG
GGTTTCGCCACCTCTGACTTGAGCGTCGATTTTTGTGATGCTCGTCAGGGGGGCGGAGCCTATGGAAAAA
CGCCAGCAACGCGGCCTTTTTACGGTTCCTGGCCTTTTGCTGGCCTTTTGCTCACATGTTCTTTCCTGCG
TTATCCCCTGATTCTGTGGATAACCGTATTACCGCCTTTGAGTGAGCTGATACCGCTCGCCGCAGCCGAA
CGACCGAGCGCAGCGAGTCAGTGAGCGAGGAAGCGGAAGAGCGCCCAATACGCAAACCGCCTCTCCCCGC
GCGTTGGCCGATTCATTAATGCAGCTGGCACGACAGGTTTCCCGACTGGAAAGCGGGCAGTGAGCGCAAC
GCAATTAATGTGAGTTAGCTCACTCATTAGGCACCCCAGGCTTTACACTTTATGCTTCCGGCTCGTATGT
TGTGTGGAATTGTGAGCGGATAACAATTTCACACAGGAAACAGCTATGAC
Features (pLannotate 1.2.2; 14 found; start..end, strand, type, name):
      9..431     +  promoter       MT promoter: Drosophila metallothionein promoter
    442..1098    +  CDS            H2-Aa (fragment): HA2B_MOUSE - Experimental evidence at protein level: Swiss-Prot protein existence level 1. From Mus musculus (Mouse).
   1286..1307    +  misc_feature   MCS (fragment): pUC18/19 multiple cloning site
   1521..1616    +  CDS            Adhr: ADHR_DROYA - Also known as Adh-dup. Protein inferred from homology: Swiss-Prot protein existence level 3. From Drosophila yakuba (Fruit fly).
   2053..2207    +  CDS            lacZα (fragment): LacZα fragment of β-galactosidase; lacZ fragment
   2213..2312    -  misc_feature   bom (fragment): basis of mobility region from pBR322
   2414..2449    -  CDS            rop (fragment): Rop protein, which maintains plasmids at low copy number; rop
   2544..2648    +  promoter       AmpR promoter: bla
   2649..3509    +  CDS            AmpR: β-lactamase; bla; confers resistance to ampicillin, carbenicillin, and related antibiotics
   3680..4268    +  rep_origin     ori: high-copy-number ColE1/pMB1/pBR322/pUC origin of replication
   4451..4543    +  CDS            lacI (fragment): lac repressor; lacI; The lac repressor binds to the lac operator to inhibit transcription in E. coli. This inhibition can be relieved by adding lactose or isopropyl-β-D-thiogalactopyranoside (IPTG).
   4556..4577    +  protein_bind   CAP binding site: CAP binding activates transcription in the presence of cAMP. E. coli catabolite activator protein
   4592..4622    +  promoter       lac promoter: promoter for the E. coli lac operon
   4630..4646    +  protein_bind   lac operator: The lac repressor binds to the lac operator to inhibit transcription in E. coli. This inhibition can be relieved by adding lactose or isopropyl-β-D-thiogalactopyranoside (IPTG). lac repressor encoded by lacI
