[The description below was written by a language model from this plasmid's Addgene catalogue record and pLannotate feature annotations shown in this document.]
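Description:
pR I-Ab alpha BirA is an insect cell expression plasmid built on the pRMHa-3 backbone, designed to produce a soluble form of the mouse MHC class II I-Ab alpha chain in Drosophila S2 cells. It is propagated in E. coli as a high-copy plasmid through a ColE1/pUC-type origin and selected with ampicillin via the β-lactamase gene. The remaining bacterial annotations (lacZα, lacI, rop and bom fragments, lac promoter and operator) are remnants of the pUC/pBR322-derived backbone. The depositor notes one backbone change, a point mutation that removes a second SpeI site. No marker for selection in insect cells is annotated or recorded.

The insert sits between EcoRI and SbfI sites directly downstream of the Drosophila metallothionein promoter, which is induced with copper sulfate. It encodes the I-Ab alpha chain with the transmembrane and cytoplasmic domains removed, so the protein is secreted rather than membrane-anchored. Its C terminus is fused to an acidic Fos-Jun-type leucine zipper motif, followed by a BirA recognition sequence for site-specific enzymatic biotinylation. The feature table annotates the coding region as an H2-Aa fragment, consistent with the alpha chain, whereas the catalogue's linked gene entry is H2-Ab1, the beta chain gene. The zipper and biotinylation tag are not annotated separately. A short match to Drosophila Adhr downstream of the insert probably reflects Adh-region 3′ sequence from the backbone, though the record does not state its function.

According to the depositor, co-expression with the matching beta chain construct in S2 cells yields secreted soluble peptide:MHCII complexes. The zipper would be expected to help pair the two chains. The associated publication concerns generating allergen-specific tetramers for a mouse model of airway inflammation, for which the biotin tag allows multimerization.
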