Addgene plasmid #113638: pR I-Ab alpha BirA
Purpose: Insect cell expression vector for I-Ab alpha chain fused to BirA biotinylation site
Depositing lab: James Moon. Depositing organization: Massachusetts General Hospital. Publication: Generation of Allergen-Specific Tetramers for a Murine Model of Airway Inflammation. Moon JJ, Pepper M. Methods Mol Biol. 2018;1799:165-181. doi: 10.1007/978-1-4939-7896-0_14. PubMed 29956152.
Backbone
  Vector backbone: pRMHa-3
  Backbone size w/o insert (bp): 3808
  Total vector size (bp): 4670
  Modifications to backbone: point mutation at 1664 to ablate second SpeI restriction site
  Vector type: Insect Expression
Growth in bacteria
  Bacterial resistance: Ampicillin, 100 μg/mL
  Growth temperature: 37°C
  Growth strain: DH5alpha
  Copy number: High Copy
Gene/Insert
  Gene/Insert name: I-Ab alpha BirA (alt name: H-2 I-Ab alpha)
  Species: M. musculus (mouse)
  Insert size (bp): 843
  Mutation: transmembrane and cytoplasmic domains truncated
  Entrez Gene: H2-Ab1 (a.k.a. AI845868, Abe, Abeta, H-2A, H-2Ab, H2-A, H2-Ab, H2-Ab_, I, I-A<, I-Ab, I-Abeta, IAb, Ia, Ia-2, Ia2, Rmc, Rmcs1)
  Promoter: Metallothionein
  Tag / fusion protein: fused to Fos-Jun acidic leucine zipper motif (C terminal on insert); BirA biotinylation signal site (C terminal on insert)
  Cloning method: Restriction Enzyme; 5′ cloning site EcoRI (not destroyed); 3′ cloning site SbfI (not destroyed)
  Sequencing primers: 5′ TGTGCAAAAGAGGTGAATCG; 3′ CTGCCGCTCCCATTTATCTAT
Terms and licenses: Academic/Nonprofit Terms; Industry Terms: Not Available to Industry
Depositor comments: This construct, when co-expressed with the corresponding beta chain construct in Drosophila S2 cells and induced with copper sulfate, results in secreted expression of soluble peptide:MHCII complexes.
How to cite: pR I-Ab alpha BirA was a gift from James Moon (Addgene plasmid # 113638 ; http://n2t.net/addgene:113638 ; RRID:Addgene_113638)
